>Addgene plasmid #164965 | pDestTol2-actinb-kcna1a-IRES-EGFP | addgene full sequence | sequence record 325735 | Addgene NGS Result
CAAGTAGGTTGCTGTTTAGAGCCCCGGCTGGATCAGTTGGCAGTTCTGTGTGGAGTTTGCATGTTCTCCC
TGTTCAAGTAGGTTTCCTCCCGGTGCTCTGGTTTCCCCTCACAAGTCCAAAGACATGATGTATAGGTGAA
TGGGGTAAGCTAAATTGACCATAGTGAGTGTGTGTGTGTGTGTGAATGAGAGTGTATAGGTGTTTCCCAG
TGTTAGGTTGCAACTGGAAGGACATCTGCTGTGTAAAACATATGCAGGATAAGTTGGCGGTTCATTCCCC
TATGGTGACCCCTGGTTAATTAAAGGACTAAGTTGAAAATGAATGAATGAATGAATGATTAGAGATAAAC
CGATACCACTTTTTTACAAACCGATATGAGTACAAGTATAATAGTTTCTGTTACTCGACAATACTGAGTA
CCGATTCTGATACTTCTTGGATTTGGTTTCAATGTAATTAATTTGAAAGAAGGTTTTATTTCTTGCCTGT
CGCAAGGATGAACACAAAAATCTTTACCAGAAGGATATTTTAAGCTAAGAATATACGCACGTTGTTGACA
ACCCTGTATCGATTACCGATTAAACGTGGACATTTAAAGGATAAGTTATGCTTGCGCCATCACAACTTTA
CACATTACATGATCAAAGATCATATTGAATATTCGGTTTATTCGTCAGAAGCCTATAGATTTGTTAAAAG
TGTATTTTATAAACGGATGGTTTATAAAGACTAAGCTATTAATATATCAGACATTCATTAATACATCAAG
ACATCGATGTCAGGTAGGACAACAAATCACATCCATGTAATGAAATCTTGTTGAGTGGTATTGGTGCGTG
GTTTCAGCATTTCATGTGCAATACGAGTAAGAATATTTTAACCAAGTATCGACCCAAAACCTGATACTGG
TATCGGTGCATCCCTTATTATTATTATTATCAAAAACACACTTGTTTTATTTATGTGGGTGCCAAACAAC
AAACTATGAAATGCAGCATGACACGCCCAAAAAGTGTTCCTTTGAGAACAACTTCATAAATATGTTTCTT
ATCATTATGCATGAATGGTGTACTGGGAGAGCTTTGGTATCAGAATTGAGATAAGAGACTTTGGCATTCT
AAAGGACAATGACATTATCACACTGACAGTCAACAACACTTTATTGCTCTGGAAATCTTATGTCATGGGG
CAAAGCTGAGGTTCATTAGGACAGTACCTTATTTAGAGATGAATGGGAAGGCTGTAGTGGGCTGCTATCA
GGGAAGGGTGGTGGTCCTCGGGGGAACTATGGACTCACAAAAGCACATCTGCTGTAACAAGATCCCCTGT
GCAATCTACAAAAGTTACAAAGAGAAGCATGGTTGGTTAAAAAATAGAATTGACTGGATATGCTGAATGC
ATTGTTTGTTGTGTGTTACATCACATTAACCACAGATTGGTGCTAAATATTTGCTTATCTTATAAAAACC
TGTGTGTTTATAAAGGGGGGTGTGGATGGATGCTTGGCATTCTTTGAAAAGATGTTGGGGGATGGAAGGA
GGAGACCTTATTGATGAGTATCCAGTTTGCAGATAACAAGTTTTTAGACATTCATACTATGATGCTGTTT
ATGTCTGTTTTTTCTCATTTTTTCTATACACAAACAGCTATAAAACATTCACTTTTATATCTGATGCTGT
ATATTAAATTTCGTTGTATTTATTCTGTTTGCTCTGTTGGGTCATAGCTAGGGCCAGACAGAATCTGCTG
ACATTTTTTGCTTTTTCTGCAGAGAATTTTGTAAACAATCTGTGATTTATGCGAGATTTTTTCGGGAGTA
TCGTAACTAAAAACTTACTATATGAAATAAAAAAAAATAATACCTTTTTAACTTTTAATAAATATATACA
ATGCAAGTCCACCTAGATCCAATTATTTGGTCGACAAAGCAAGTCTCTCACATAATATATCTTCTAAAAG
ACAGAAAACATTACTTTCAGACCATATTGTAATCAAATGAACACTTTCATATTAGTCAATAATATTACGG
AAATGTATTTAAAAACTGAATAAACATATATTTACACCTTTGTCTTTATTTCTAGAGTGCTTTTACAATG
TAGATTGTGTCAAAGCAGCTTAACTTAGAGGATTAGTATAGTAAATTGAAACTGTGTCAGTCCATTTTTT
AAGAGTTTAAGTTCAGTTCAGTTTAGTTCAGTGTGAGTTAATTTTTACTGCTGAGAGTCCAAACACTAAA
GAGCAAATCCAAATACACAAGTCAATAAATAAACTCAATGATGGGCTAAAGATCTGGGGAAATCTGCAGA
TTTCTGTGCGCACAGATTCTGTGTGGGCCTAGTCATTACCTATACTCAACGTTTACTCTGAGAAACTTCC
ATATTTTAGAGGTAAAATGCTCAGAATTGTAAAAAGTCTTGTCAAAATACTTGGAATTTGCCAAAAACAA
AATAAAAGTCACATCACCTCATTGTCCTTGGTATCAGCAAGCACTTTTAACACAATCAGCTGTTTTTGTT
TATAACTCCCACTGAAGGCCATGTGCATTACTCCCAAGTTACACAGTAAAAAGTCACATGTAGTTTATCA
TGATCACTGCTGCTCAAGCACAGCTTTATCTGTTATTCAGTGTGGCAATATCTGAAATGTGTGCAAAATA
TTATTTATTGTAGCTGATCACCAACACTTTCAGTGTTTTTTTTTTCTACTTTTAATGAGAATTATGTTCT
TAGGATTTATCCTTATAAACCTCTTTAAAAAGAAATGTTATGTCTGCATAGACACGACATGAAATTATGA
ACAGAAAATTTAACTATTTAAGATCAAGACTTGACATATAACATTTCTAATGAACATTAAACCTGAGGTA
GGCCCACTTGCAAAAATGTAACTGCTATCACTCACTTTATACATCATTGTGTAACTTGTACACACAAAAA
TAGTGAAGCAATGTGGCATGGAATGCAGGTCCCATTCATTCAAAGTTATTAAAGCACTTTCTTAAAGTGC
ATTACTACTGAGCTAAGACCAGCTAGTTGCTCATACAACATACTACAAGTAGTGTCATCCTAATTTGGAT
AAAAAAAATGTCCATTTTATACATGGAAAAGTACTCATTAGATCCCCCATTGTTTGTATTACGGTATTTC
GTGAACACAAGAGGTAAATGACCTACAGAGCTGCTGTTGTGTTAGATTGAAAACACAACACAGGATCATG
GAGGCATCCATCATTATGACGCATTCTGCCACTTGTAACTCTGCACAGACTTTTTGAAAAGTTTAATTGA
GTCTTGGCGTTGTCGCAGAAAAATACGAAAAATTCTGTGTTAAAATTTGCAAATAAAAATTCCAGTTTTA
TAGGAAATCGCCATGGCCTTGTTCTTTAACCAGTTAAGCTTCCCCTTCTTTCACTCTCAAGTTGCAAGAA
GCAAGTGTAGCAATGTGCACGCGACAGCCGGGTGTGTGACGCTGGACCAATCAGAGCACAGAGCTCCGAA
AGTTTACCTTTTATGGCTAGAGCCGGGTATGTGCCGTCATATAAAAGAGCGCGCCCAGCTTTTCAGCCTC
ACTTTGAGCTCCTCCACACGCAGCTAGTGCGGAATATCATCTGCTTGTAACCCATTCTCTTAAGTCGACA
ACCCCCCAAACCCAAGGTGAGTTGGTTTTACAGTTTTTAAGCGTTTAATTATAGTTTCTATCTATTAATG
TTAAGTAAAATGTGTAAATGGATAAATATGATTTGATGAAGTCTTTAGACAGTTCATAACGGTCTCTTTG
TAGTTATCTACTAGGTTTGATTTATAAGTGGTGGTTCTTTTGATAATCTATGTTACATTTAATAAATATT
GGCTGTATCTTAACTTTTTTGTAGCGTTAGTGGATGTGGCAGGTGAGAATGTCGGTAATTTAACGTGACC
AGTCGTAGGCACGACATTGAACATTGAATAGGCCGGTGTGAAATGGGTGTTAAGTCTTAATATAAAGTTG
TGTTCTGGCTAATCTCTCTTTAACAGCCATAAATGTGATTTTTAACTACAGTTTTGAGGGTGCTGGTGAG
CATGTTGCACACTTGATGGATAGCCGGCATGGGAAGTTCTTTGTGCAGGCAGTGCTGCAGCAGGGTGTGA
CCTACTTTAGCTAGCCGGCTAACCAGCTCTCATCTGATGTAACGTAAACCCCATCAATCTAACATCGGCT
CATTCGTGCTTTATAAGATCGAAGATCTTGTTATTAGTAACGGGTATTGGCATTTAGTTTTAACTTGGTT
AATTTTCTTTTTGTTATGTGTTCTATTTAAATGTAGCCTGCAGCCCCCTCTGTCTTTAATGAAGCTGAAG
ATTAACGTTAACGTTAGTGAAGTGTTGTATCCGCTATGAAAGATTTGAATTTTAGAGGTGTGGTCCACTT
TAATAACGGCTGCGGAGTTCTCTGGCTGCACTTCAGCCGCTGTGACTGTCGAAGCAGAGCCCATCAGTTT
TTCAGGATCTCGGTGATTTTTGAGGCTAGACTATGAACTGAACCGACTGAGAGTGACCGTCCAGAAATGC
TTTAGTGTGAAGTCTCCGCTCACGAGGAGTCCGTGGACTGACTGCAGATCTGTGACGCAGTAACACCCGG
CGGCAGACACCCGTTGAAATGCGGTTGTGTAATTGATCGCAGGCGAGGGTGGAAGAGGATGTGAAACTTC
ATTTGTGTAAAATTTAGGGAGTGGTCCTGGTGTGATGAATGTCGAAATCTGTTCCTTTTTACTGAGCCCT
ACGACTCTGGCTGAGTGCCACACCGCCGGCAGCCGCAAAGCGGCTCAAACCATTGCCTTTTATGGTAATA
ATGAGAGAATGCAGAGGGACTTCCTTTGTCTGGCATATCTGAGGCGCGCGCTGTCACTAGCGCCCACCAG
CGGTCAGACTGTAGAATGCAGAGCAAAACAGGAAGTTGACTCCAGATGGTCACATGCTTGCTGAAACGCC
TCTCCCTGGCAGCAGTGCAATTCTAACAGTTTCCCTTTCTTTTACAGTTCAGCCTCAAGTTTGTACAAAA
AAGCAGGCTCCGCGGCCGCCCCCTTCACCATGACAGTTGTGGCTGGGGACAACATGGATGAGACCTCTGC
CGTGCCGGGGCATCCGCAGGACACATACCCCCCTGACCATGACGATCATGAATGCTGTGAACGGGTGGTC
ATCAATATAGCGGGCCTGCGATTCGAGACGCAGCTTAAAACTCTCGCCCAGTTCCCAGAGACTCTCTTAG
GTAACCCAAAGAAGCGGATGCGTTATTTCGATCCCTTGAGAAACGAGTACTTCTTTGACAGAAATCGTCC
GAGCTTTGATGCCATCCTGTACTATTATCAGTCCGGCGGACGACTGAGAAGGCCGGCGAATGTCCCGTTG
GATATGTTCTCAGAAGAAATTAAGTTCTATGAACTTGGGGTGGAGGCAATGGAGAAGTTTCGTGAGGATG
AGGGCTTTATCCGTGAGGAGGAGCGACCTTTACCAGAGAAAGAGTTTCAGCGACAAATCTGGCTCCTGTT
TGAGCATCCTGAGAGCTCAGGGCCAGCCAGAGGAATTGCTATTGTGTCTGTTATGGTCATTTTAATTTCC
ATCGTCATTTTCTGTTTGGAGACTTTACCTGAACTGAAAGAGGACCCTGAGGGGCGTATAAAGATTATAG
GCAACACCACATACTACTACAAACCTAGCATTCTGGCCGATCCATTCTTCATCATTGAGACCCTCTGCAT
TATCTGGTTTTCATTCGAATTGATAGTGCGCTTCTTTGCTTGCCCAAGCAAAGCGGCCTTCTTTAAGAAC
ATGATGAACACCATTGACATTGTGGCTATTATCCCTTACTTCATCACGCTGGGCACAGAGTTAGCAGAGG
AACAAGACGGAAAAGAGGGAATGGGCGAGCAGGCAACATCACTGGCCATCCTCAGGGTGATCCGTCTGGT
CAGGGTGTTCAGAATCTTCAAGCTGTCCAGGCACTCCAAAGGCCTTCAGATTTTAGGGCAGACCCTCAAA
GCCAGTATGCGAGAGCTCGGATTGCTTATTTTCTTCCTCTTCATTGGCGTCATATTGTTCTCCAGTGCTG
TGTATTTTGCAGAAGCAGAGGAAAAGGAGTCCTACTTCAGCAGCATCCCAGATGCATTCTGGTGGGCAGT
TGTGTCAATGACTACCGTAGGCTACGGGGACATGGTCCCAGTGACCATCGGGGGCAAGATTGTGGGTTCC
CTGTGCGCCATCGCTGGTGTGCTGACCATTGCCCTCCCCGTGCCAGTCATTGTGTCCAACTTCAACTATT
TCTATCATAGAGAAACCGAAGGAGAGGAGCAGGCCCAACTCCTGAACGTGAGCAACCCGAACATTGCCTC
CGATTCAAACTCTAGTCGCCGAAGCTCCTCAACCGTCAGCAAGTCTGAGTACATGGAGATAGATGGAGAC
ATAAACAACAGCATCGACAATTTCAGAGAGGCCAACCTCAGAACTGGCAACTGCACTATCCCCAATCAGA
ACTGTGTGAACAAAAGTAAGCTGCTAACCGATGTCTAGAAGGGTGGGCGCGCCGACCCAGCTTTCTTGTA
CAAAGTGGCCGCCCCTCTCCCTCCCCCCCCCCTAACGTTACTGGCCGAAGCCGCTTGGAATAAGGCCGGT
GTGCGTTTGTCTATATGTTATTTTCCACCATATTGCCGTCTTTTGGCAATGTGAGGGCCCGGAAACCTGG
CCCTGTCTTCTTGACGAGCATTCCTAGGGGTCTTTCCCCTCTCGCCAAAGGAATGCAAGGTCTGTTGAAT
GTCGTGAAGGAAGCAGTTCCTCTGGAAGCTTCTTGAAGACAAACAACGTCTGTAGCGACCCTTTGCAGGC
AGCGGAACCCCCCACCTGGCGACAGGTGCCTCTGCGGCCAAAAGCCACGTGTATAAGATACACCTGCAAA
GGCGGCACAACCCCAGTGCCACGTTGTGAGTTGGATAGTTGTGGAAAGAGTCAAATGGCTCTCCTCAAGC
GTATTCAACAAGGGGCTGAAGGATGCCCAGAAGGTACCCCATTGTATGGGATCTGATCTGGGGCCTCGGT
ACACATGCTTTACATGTGTTTAGTCGAGGTTAAAAAAACGTCTAGGCCCCCCGAACCACGGGGACGTGGT
TTTCCTTTGAAAAACACGATGATAATATGGCCACAACCATGGCTCCAAAGAAGAAGCGTAAGGTAAATCG
ATCGAATTCAAGGCCTCTCGAGCCTCTAGAAGGTGGCGGAATGGTGAGCAAGGGCGAGGAGCTGTTCACC
GGGGTGGTGCCCATCCTGGTCGAGCTGGACGGCGACGTAAACGGCCACAAGTTCAGCGTGTCCGGCGAGG
GCGAGGGCGATGCCACCTACGGCAAGCTGACCCTGAAGTTCATCTGCACCACCGGCAAGCTGCCCGTGCC
CTGGCCCACCCTCGTGACCACCCTGACCTACGGCGTGCAGTGCTTCAGCCGCTACCCCGACCACATGAAG
CAGCACGACTTCTTCAAGTCCGCCATGCCCGAAGGCTACGTCCAGGAGCGCACCATCTTCTTCAAGGACG
ACGGCAACTACAAGACCCGCGCCGAGGTGAAGTTCGAGGGCGACACCCTGGTGAACCGCATCGAGCTGAA
GGGCATCGACTTCAAGGAGGACGGCAACATCCTGGGGCACAAGCTGGAGTACAACTACAACAGCCACAAC
GTCTATATCATGGCCGACAAGCAGAAGAACGGCATCAAGGTGAACTTCAAGATCCGCCACAACATCGAGG
ACGGCAGCGTGCAGCTCGCCGACCACTACCAGCAGAACACCCCCATCGGCGACGGCCCCGTGCTGCTGCC
CGACAACCACTACCTGAGCACCCAGTCCGCCCTGAGCAAAGACCCCAACGAGAAGCGCGATCACATGGTC
CTGCTGGAGTTCGTGACCGCCGCCGGGATCACTCTCGGCATGGACGAGCTGTACAAGTAACTGCAGCCCT
ATAGTGAGTCGTATTACGTAGATCCAGACATGATAAGATACATTGATGAGTTTGGACAAACCACAACTAG
AATGCAGTGAAAAAAATGCTTTATTTGTGAAATTTGTGATGCTATTGCTTTATTTGTAACCATTATAAGC
TGCAATAAACAAGTTAACAACAACAATTGCATTCATTTTATGTTTCAGGTTCAGGGGGAGGTGTGGGAGG
TTTTTTAAAGCAAGTAAAACCTCTACAAATGTGGTATGGCTGATTATGATCCTCTAGATCAGATCTGCGA
AGATACGGCCACGGGTGCTCTTGATCCTGTGGCTGATTTTGGACTGTGCTGCTCGCAGCTGCTGATGAAT
CACATACTTCCTCCATTTTCTTCCACTGATTGACTGTTATAATTTCCCTAATTTCCAGGTCAAGGTGCTG
TGCATTGTGGTAATAGATGTGACATGACGTCACTTCCAAAGGACCAATGAACATGTCTGACCAATTTCAT
ATAATGTGAAAACGATTTTCATAGGCAGAATAAATAACATTTAAATTAAACTGGGCATCAGCGCAATTCA
ATTGGTTTGGTAATAGCAAGGGAAAATAGAATGAAGTGATCTCCAAAAAATAAGTACTTTTTGACTGTAA
ATAAAATTGTAAGGAGTAAAAAGTACTTTTTTTTCTAAAAAAATGTAATTAAGTAAAAGTAAAAGTATTG
ATTTTTAATTGTACTCAAGTAAAGTAAAAATCCCCAAAAATAATACTTAAGTACAGTAATCAAGTAAAAT
TACTCAAGTACTTTACACCTCTGGTTCTTGACCCCCTACCTTCAGCAAGCCCAGCAGATCCACTAGTTCT
AGAGCGGCCGCCACCGCGGTGGAGCTCCAGCTTTTGTTCCCTTTAGTGAGGGTTAATTGCGCGCTTGGCG
TAATCATGGTCATAGCTGTTTCCTGTGTGAAATTGTTATCCGCTCACAATTCCACACAACATACGAGCCG
GAAGCATAAAGTGTAAAGCCTGGGGTGCCTAATGAGTGAGCTAACTCACATTAATTGCGTTGCGCTCACT
GCCCGCTTTCCAGTCGGGAAACCTGTCGTGCCAGCTGCATTAATGAATCGGCCAACGCGCGGGGAGAGGC
GGTTTGCGTATTGGGCGCTCTTCCGCTTCCTCGCTCACTGACTCGCTGCGCTCGGTCGTTCGGCTGCGGC
GAGCGGTATCAGCTCACTCAAAGGCGGTAATACGGTTATCCACAGAATCAGGGGATAACGCAGGAAAGAA
CATGTGAGCAAAAGGCCAGCAAAAGGCCAGGAACCGTAAAAAGGCCGCGTTGCTGGCGTTTTTCCATAGG
CTCCGCCCCCCTGACGAGCATCACAAAAATCGACGCTCAAGTCAGAGGTGGCGAAACCCGACAGGACTAT
AAAGATACCAGGCGTTTCCCCCTGGAAGCTCCCTCGTGCGCTCTCCTGTTCCGACCCTGCCGCTTACCGG
ATACCTGTCCGCCTTTCTCCCTTCGGGAAGCGTGGCGCTTTCTCATAGCTCACGCTGTAGGTATCTCAGT
TCGGTGTAGGTCGTTCGCTCCAAGCTGGGCTGTGTGCACGAACCCCCCGTTCAGCCCGACCGCTGCGCCT
TATCCGGTAACTATCGTCTTGAGTCCAACCCGGTAAGACACGACTTATCGCCACTGGCAGCAGCCACTGG
TAACAGGATTAGCAGAGCGAGGTATGTAGGCGGTGCTACAGAGTTCTTGAAGTGGTGGCCTAACTACGGC
TACACTAGAAGAACAGTATTTGGTATCTGCGCTCTGCTGAAGCCAGTTACCTTCGGAAAAAGAGTTGGTA
GCTCTTGATCCGGCAAACAAACCACCGCTGGTAGCGGTGGTTTTTTTGTTTGCAAGCAGCAGATTACGCG
CAGAAAAAAAGGATCTCAAGAAGATCCTTTGATCTTTTCTACGGGGTCTGACGCTCAGTGGAACGAAAAC
TCACGTTAAGGCATTTTGGTCATGAGATTATCAAAAAGGATCTTCACCTAGATCCTTTTAAATTAAAAAT
GAAGTTTTAAATCAATCTAAAGTATATATGAGTAAACTTGGTCTGACAGTTACCAATGCTTAATCAGTGA
GGCACCTATCTCAGCGATCTGTCTATTTCGTTCATCCATAGTTGCCTGACTCCCCGTCGTGTAGATAACT
ACGATACGGGAGGGCTTACCATCTGGCCCCAGTGCTGCAATGATACCGCGAGACCCACGCTCACCGGCTC
CAGATTTATCAGCAATAAACCAGCCAGCCGGAAGGGCCGAGCGCAGAAGTGGTCCTGCAACTTTATCCGC
CTCCATCCAGTCTATTAATTGTTGCCGGGAAGCTAGAGTAAGTAGTTCGCCAGTTAATAGTTTGCGCAAC
GTTGTTGCCATTGCTACAGGCATCGTGGTGTCACGCTCGTCGTTTGGTATGGCTTCATTCAGCTCCGGTT
CCCAACGATCAAGGCGAGTTACATGATCCCCCATGTTGTGCAAAAAAGCGGTTAGCTCCTTCGGTCCTCC
GATCGTTGTCAGAAGTAAGTTGGCCGCAGTGTTATCACTCATGGTTATGGCAGCACTGCATAATTCTCTT
ACTGTCATGCCATCCGTAAGATGCTTTTCTGTGACTGGTGAGTACTCAACCAAGTCATTCTGAGAATAGT
GTATGCGGCGACCGAGTTGCTCTTGCCCGGCGTCAATACGGGATAATACCGCGCCACATAGCAGAACTTT
AAAAGTGCTCATCATTGGAAAACGTTCTTCGGGGCGAAAACTCTCAAGGATCTTACCGCTGTTGAGATCC
AGTTCGATGTAACCCACTCGTGCACCCAACTGATCTTCAGCATCTTTTACTTTCACCAGCGTTTCTGGGT
GAGCAAAAACAGGAAGGCAAAATGCCGCAAAAAAGGGAATAAGGGCGACACGGAAATGTTGAATACTCAT
ACTCTTCCTTTTTCAATATTATTGAAGCATTTATCAGGGTTATTGTCTCATGAGCGGATACATATTTGAA
TGTATTTAGAAAAATAAACAAATAGGGGTTCCGCGCACATTTCCCCGAAAAGTGCCACCTAAATTGTAAG
CGTTAATATTTTGTTAAAATTCGCGTTAAATTTTTGTTAAATCAGCTCATTTTTTAACCAATAGGCCGAA
ATCGGCAAAATCCCTTATAAATCAAAAGAATAGACCGAGATAGGGT
[37 nt withheld, positions 11177-11213]
AAAGAACGTGGACTCCAACGTCAAAGG
[32 nt withheld, positions 11241-11272]
GCTGGCTAAGAACTCATCAGCCTCCCCGGTCCATCTACCCACGTACCAATGCACCAATTGGCCACAATGA
CGGCTACTACATGGTGCCATTCCTTCCTCTTTATAGGAATGGAGACTACCTCCTGTCCAACAATGCTCTT
GGATACGAGTACGCCTACCTGTTGGACCCAGGTCATTGCACAACACCAGAAATGCCCTCTGATCTGCAAA
AGACGTGAATATCTGTTCAGACACCCATATCCACTCTGTTCCACACAGGTCAGAGGTTTGTCCAGGAGTT
CTTGACAGAGGTGTAAAAAGTACTCAAAAATTTTACTCAAGTGAAAGTACAAGTACTTAGGGAAAATTTT
ACTCAATTAAAAGTAAAAGTATCTGGCTAGAATCTTACTTGAGTAAAAGTAAAAAAGTACTCCATTAAAA
TTGTACTTGAGTATTAAGGAAGTAAAAGTAAAAGCAAGAAAGAAAACTAGAGATTCTTGTTTAAGCTTTT
AATCTCAAAAAACATTAAATGAAATGCATACAAGGTTTTATCCTGCTTTAGAACTGTTTGTATTTAATTA
TCAAACTATAAGACAGACAATCTAATGCCAGTACACGCTACTCAAAGTTGTAAAACCTCAGATTTAACTT
CAGTAGAAGCTGATTCTCAAAATTGTTAGTGTCAAGCCTAGCTCTTTTGGGGCTGAAAAGCAATCCTGCA
GTGCTGAAAAGCCTCTCACAGGCAGCCGATGCGGGAAGAGGTGTATTAGTCTTGATAGAGAGGCTGCAAA
TAGCAGGAAACGTGAGCAGAGACTCCCTGGTGTCTGAAACACAGGCCAGATGGGCCCTCGAGCAGGAAAC
AGCTATGACCATGATTACGCCAAGCTATCAACTTTGTATAGAAAAGTTGAAAATTCCAGTTTGAAGAAAC
TTTTCAAGACTCACCTTTTCACTGTTGGTCTTAATTTAGGTTGATTATTTTTGTCAATTTAATAATTACA
TTGTATTGTTCATATTTTATTGTCTTATTGTGGTGTTTTTACAGCTTTTTTATTGTTCTGCTTTGTTACT
GTTTGCCTTGTATGCATTGTAGCGCTTTGGGTCTGAGAAAAGCGCACTATAAATAAACTGTATTATTATT
ATTAGGGATGGACATCACGGTGGCGCGATGGGTGGCACAATTACCTCACAG
Features (pLannotate 1.2.2; 20 found; start..end, strand, type, name):
   5026..5046    +  protein_bind   attB1: mutant version of attB; core recombination site for the Gateway® BP reaction BP Clonase™
   5070..6545    +  CDS            Kcna1: KCNA1_RAT - Experimental evidence at protein level: Swiss-Prot protein existence level 1. Voltage-gated potassium channel that mediates transmembrane potassium transport in excitable membranes, primarily in the brain and the central nervous system, but also in the kidney. Contributes to the regulation of the membrane potential and nerve signaling, and prevents neuronal hyperexcitability (PubMed:12177193, PubMed:17855588, PubMed:22206926). Forms tetrameric potassium-selective channels through which potassium ions pass in accordance with their electrochemical gradient (PubMed:23725331). The chan
   6568..6588    -  protein_bind   attB2: mutant version of attB; core recombination site for the Gateway® BP reaction BP Clonase™
   6592..7178    +  misc_feature   IRES2: internal ribosome entry site (IRES) of the encephalomyocarditis virus (EMCV)
   7251..7970    +  CDS            EGFP: the original enhanced GFP (Yang et al., 1996) mammalian codon-optimized
   7978..7996    -  promoter       T7 promoter: promoter for bacteriophage T7 RNA polymerase
   8001..8135    -  polyA_signal   SV40 poly(A) signal: SV40 polyadenylation signal
   8158..8241    -  CDS            large T antigen (fragment): large T antigen from SV40 (simian virus 40)
   8807..8847    -  misc_feature   MCS (fragment): pBluescript multiple cloning site
   8860..8878    -  promoter       T3 promoter: promoter for bacteriophage T3 RNA polymerase
   8921..8943    -  protein_bind   lac operator (fragment): The lac repressor binds to the lac operator to inhibit transcription in E. coli. This inhibition can be relieved by adding lactose or isopropyl-β-D-thiogalactopyranoside (IPTG). lac repressor encoded by lacI
   8947..8977    -  promoter       lac promoter: promoter for the E. coli lac operon
   8992..9013    -  protein_bind   CAP binding site: CAP binding activates transcription in the presence of cAMP. E. coli catabolite activator protein
   9026..9118    -  CDS            lacI (fragment): lac repressor; lacI; The lac repressor binds to the lac operator to inhibit transcription in E. coli. This inhibition can be relieved by adding lactose or isopropyl-β-D-thiogalactopyranoside (IPTG).
   9301..9889    -  rep_origin     ori: high-copy-number ColE1/pMB1/pBR322/pUC origin of replication
  10060..10920   -  CDS            AmpR: β-lactamase; bla; confers resistance to ampicillin, carbenicillin, and related antibiotics
  10921..11025   -  promoter       AmpR promoter: bla
  11051..11272   -  rep_origin     M13 ori (fragment) (sequence partly withheld): M13 bacteriophage origin of replication; arrow indicates direction of (+) strand synthesis
  11272..11559   +  CDS            tyr (fragment) (sequence partly withheld): TYRO_ORYLA - Also known as tyro. Experimental evidence at transcript level: Swiss-Prot protein existence level 2. This is a copper-containing oxidase that functions in the formation of pigments such as melanins and other polyphenolic compounds. From Oryzias latipes (Japanese rice fish) (Japanese killifish).
  12141..12161   +  protein_bind   attB4: mutant version of attB; core recombination site for the Gateway® BP reaction BP Clonase™
