[The description below was written by a language model from this plasmid's Addgene catalogue record and pLannotate feature annotations shown in this document.]
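Description:
pDestTol2-actinb-kcna1a-IRES-EGFP is a Tol2 transposon expression plasmid for zebrafish transgenesis, assembled by multisite Gateway cloning into the pDestTol2pA2 destination backbone. It is propagated in E. coli as a high-copy plasmid using a ColE1/pUC-type origin and ampicillin selection (AmpR with its bla promoter). Leftover pBluescript-type elements are also annotated (lac promoter/operator, T3 and T7 promoters, a partial M13/f1 origin). The catalogue lists a total size of 12,696 bp, while the sequenced record behind the feature table is 12,443 nt, a small discrepancy that the record does not explain.

The payload is a bicistronic cassette driven by the zebrafish actinb (actb2) promoter. The promoter is not annotated as a feature, but presumably occupies the large unannotated region between the attB4 and attB1 sites, spanning the origin of the circular map. Between attB1 and attB2 lies the roughly 1.5 kb zebrafish kcna1a coding sequence, encoding a Kv1.1-type voltage-gated potassium channel; the annotation tool labelled it by homology to rat Kcna1. It is followed by an EMCV IRES and EGFP, then an SV40 polyadenylation signal. The IRES lets EGFP be translated separately from the same transcript, so fluorescence marks expressing cells without fusing a tag to the channel. The Tol2 ends are not explicitly annotated. The short medaka tyrosinase fragment probably reflects flanking sequence from the original Tol2 element, which was isolated from that locus.

The depositor notes that the cDNA was amplified from pooled wild-type embryos and carries a likely K278M polymorphism. With Tol2 transposase supplied, such a construct integrates into the genome, here giving actb2-driven kcna1a expression. The associated study concerns potassium channel-related bioelectricity in fin patterning.
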