Addgene plasmid #164965: pDestTol2-actinb-kcna1a-IRES-EGFP
Purpose: Tol2 construct: actinb (actb2) promoter driven zebrafish kcna1a and EGFP
Depositing lab: GuangJun Zhang. Depositing organization: Purdue University. Publication: Potassium Channel-Associated Bioelectricity of the Dermomyotome Determines Fin Patterning in Zebrafish. Silic MR, Wu Q, Kim BH, Golling G, Chen KH, Freitas R, Chubykin AA, Mittal SK, Zhang G. Genetics. 2020 Aug;215(4):1067-1084. doi: 10.1534/genetics.120.303390. Epub 2020 Jun 16. PubMed 32546498.
Backbone
  Vector backbone: pDestTol2pA2
  Backbone size w/o insert (bp): 4179
  Total vector size (bp): 12696
  Vector type: Tol2 transposon destination vector
Growth in bacteria
  Bacterial resistance: Ampicillin, 100 μg/mL
  Growth temperature: 37°C
  Growth strain: NEB Stable
  Copy number: High Copy
Gene/Insert
  Gene/Insert name: kcna1a
  Species: D. rerio (zebrafish)
  Insert size (bp): 1479
  Entrez Gene: kcna1a (a.k.a. Kv1., kcn, kcna1, si:ch73-333m22.1, wu:fa27a, wu:fa27a01)
  Promoter: actinb (actb2) promoter
  Tag / fusion protein: IRES-EGFP (C terminal on insert)
  Cloning method: Gateway Cloning
  Sequencing primers: 5′ M13R; 3′ T7
Terms and licenses: Academic/Nonprofit Terms; Industry Terms: Not Available to Industry
Depositor comments: The DNA sequence was amplified from pooled wild type TAB zebrafish embryos. There is a likely polymorphism, K278M, which is not listed in the current ENSEMBL database. This is possibly due to incomplete zebrafish genome annotation, GRCz11.
How to cite: pDestTol2-actinb-kcna1a-IRES-EGFP was a gift from GuangJun Zhang (Addgene plasmid # 164965 ; http://n2t.net/addgene:164965 ; RRID:Addgene_164965)
